>Addgene plasmid #45704 | pBp-FGFR2c-E471Q | addgene partial sequence | sequence record 65364 | pBABE3
CTGGCGAATTCCTACATCACCACTTTGTACAAGAAAGCTGGGTTCTATGTTTTAACACTGCCGTTTATGT
GTGGATACTGAGGAAGGCATGGTTCGTAAGGCATGGGGTCTGGAGAAAAAACAGAATCATCTCCTGAAGA
ACAAGAACTTCTTGTGTCAGGGTAACTAGGTGAATACTGTTCGAGAGGTTGGCTGAGGTCCAAGTATTCC
TCATTGGTTGTGAGAGTGAGAATTCGATCCAAGTCTTCTACCAACTGCTTGAACGTTGGTCTCTGGGAGG
GCACTGCATGCCAACAGTCCCTCATCATCATGTACAGTTCGTTGGTGCAGTTGGCTGGCTTATCCATTCT
GTGTCCTTCCTTCAGCAGCTTAAAAAGTTCCTCCACGGGAATCCCTGGGTAGGGCGAGCCCCCTAAAGTG
AAGATCTCCCACATTAACACCCCGAAGGACCAGACATCACTCTGATGAGTGTATACTCTATCAAACAGGG
CTTCTGGAGCCATCCACTTGACTGGAAGCCGCCCATTGGTGGTCTTTTTGTAATAGTCTATATTGTTGAT
ATCTCTGGCGAGTCCAAAGTCTGCTATTTTCATCACATTGTTTTCTGTTACCAAAACATTTCTGGCTGCT
AAATCTCGATGAATACATTTTTGGGAAGCCAAGTACTCCATGCCTCTGGCCAGCTGGTAGGTGCATGACA
CCAAGTCCTTGAAGGTCATCTGCTCCTCAGGAACACGGTTAATGTCATAGGAGTACTCCATCCCGGGTGG
CCTCCGGGCTCGGAGGTATTCTCGGAGGTTGCCTTTAGAGGCATACTCAACTATGACATAGAGAGGCCCA
TCCTGTGTGCAGGCTCCAAGAAGATTTATGATATTCTTGTGTTTCCCAATCATCTTCATCATCTCCATCT
CTGACACCAGATCAGAAAGGTCTTTCTCTGTGGCATCATCTTTCA
