>Addgene plasmid #45704 | pBp-FGFR2c-E471Q | addgene partial sequence | sequence record 65365 | hFGFR2-F1 5'-CGTACCACCTGGATGTTGTG-3'
CGGCCCATCCTCCAAGCCGGACTGCCGGCAAATGCCTCCACAGTGGTCGGAGGAGACGTAGAGTTTGTCT
GCAAGGTTTACAGTGATGCCCAGCCCCACATCCAGTGGATCAAGCACGTGGAAAAGAACGGCAGTAAATA
CGGGCCCGACGGGCTGCCCTACCTCAAGGTTCTCAAGGCCGCCGGTGTTAACACCACGGACAAAGAGATT
GAGGTTCTCTATATTCGGAATGTAACTTTTGAGGACGCTGGGGAATATACGTGCTTGGCGGGTAATTCTA
TTGGGATATCCTTTCACTCTGCATGGTTGACAGTTCTGCCAGCGCCTGGAAGAGAAAAGGAGATTACAGC
TTCCCCAGACTACCTGGAGATAGCCATTTACTGCATAGGGGTCTTCTTAATCGCCTGTATGGTGGTAACA
GTCATCCTGTGCCGAATGAAGAACACGACCAAGAAGCCAGACTTCAGCAGCCAGCCGGCTGTGCACAAGC
TGACCAAACGTATCCCCCTGCGGAGACAGGTAACAGTTTCGGCTGAGTCCAGCTCCTCCATGAACTCCAA
CACCCCGCTGGTGAGGATAACAACACGCCTCTCTTCAACGGCAGACACCCCCATGCTGGCAGGGGTCTCC
GAGTATGAACTTCCACAGGACCCAAAATGGGAGTTTCCAAGAGATAAGCTGACACTGGGCAAGCCCCTGG
GAGAAGGTTGCTTTGGGCAAGTGGTCATGGCGGAAGCAGTGGGAATTGACAAAGACAAGCCCAAGGAGGC
GGTCACCGTGGCCGTGAAGATGTTGAAAGATGATGCCACAGAGAAAGACCTTTCTGATCTGGTGTCAGAG
ATGGAGATGATGAAGATGATTGGGAAACACAAGAATATCATAAATCTTCTTGGA
