[The description below was written by a language model from this plasmid's Addgene catalogue record.]
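Description:
pBp-FGFR2c-E471Q is a retroviral mammalian expression plasmid built on a Gateway-adapted pBabe-puro backbone. The backbone is about 5.5 kb and the complete construct about 7.9 kb. It is propagated in E. coli under ampicillin selection, and it carries a puromycin marker for selecting transduced or transfected mammalian cells. The copy number is recorded as unknown, and no feature table is provided. Individual elements such as the origin of replication, the LTRs, the packaging signal and the promoter driving the insert are therefore not itemised in the record. pBabe-type vectors are generally Moloney murine leukemia virus-derived. In these vectors the LTR-flanked region is packaged into retroviral particles when the plasmid is introduced into a packaging cell line, which allows stable integration of the cassette into dividing target cells.

The payload is an approximately 2.4 kb human FGFR2 coding sequence in the IIIc splice isoform. FGFR2 encodes fibroblast growth factor receptor 2, a receptor tyrosine kinase. The insert carries the point mutation E471Q and was introduced by Gateway recombination, so it is flanked by Gateway recombination sequences in the final clone. No epitope tags or reporters are recorded.

The associated publication concerns inhibitor-sensitive FGFR2 and FGFR3 mutations found in lung squamous cell carcinoma. This suggests the construct is meant for stably expressing this patient-derived FGFR2 variant in mammalian cells to study its functional consequences and its response to FGFR inhibitors. The record does not describe specific assays.
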