Addgene plasmid #45704: pBp-FGFR2c-E471Q
Depositing lab: Matthew Meyerson. Depositing organization: Dana-Farber Cancer Institute. Publication: Inhibitor-sensitive FGFR2 and FGFR3 mutations in lung squamous cell carcinoma. Liao RG, Jung J, Tchaicha JH, Wilkerson MD, Sivachenko A, Beauchamp EM, Liu Q, Pugh TJ, Pedamallu CS, Hayes DN, Gray NS, Getz G, Wong KK, Haddad RI, Meyerson M, Hammerman PS. Cancer Res. 2013 Jun 20. 10.1158/0008-5472.CAN-12-3950 PubMed 23786770.
Backbone
  Vector backbone: pBabe puro Gateway
  Backbone size w/o insert (bp): 5500
  Total vector size (bp): 7900
  Modifications to backbone: Gateway cloning sequences flank region with gene insert for use with the Gateway system reagents.
  Vector type: Mammalian Expression, Retroviral
  Selectable markers: Puromycin
Growth in bacteria
  Bacterial resistance: Ampicillin, 100 μg/mL
  Growth temperature: 30°C
  Growth strain: DH5alpha
  Copy number: Unknown
Gene/Insert
  Gene/Insert name: FGFR2 IIIc
  Species: H. sapiens (human)
  Insert size (bp): 2400
  Mutation: E471Q
  Entrez Gene: FGFR2 (a.k.a. BBDS, BEK, BFR-1, CD332, CEK3, CFD1, ECT1, JWS, K-SAM, KGFR, TK14, TK25)
  Cloning method: Gateway Cloning
  Sequencing primers: 5′ Gateway reagents; 3′ Gateway reagents
Terms and licenses: Academic/Nonprofit Terms; Industry Terms: Not Available to Industry
How to cite: pBp-FGFR2c-E471Q was a gift from Matthew Meyerson (Addgene plasmid # 45704 ; http://n2t.net/addgene:45704 ; RRID:Addgene_45704)
